>Addgene plasmid #102672 | pZH519 | addgene full sequence | sequence record 199600 | Addgene NGS Result
TCCCTATCAGTGATAGAGATTGACATCCCTATCAGTGATAGAGATACTGAGCACATCAGCAGGACGCACT
GACCGAATTCATTAAAGCCGAGAAAGGTACCGCATGAGTAAAGGAGAAGAACTTTTCACTGGAGTTGTCC
CAATTCTTGTTGAATTAGATGGTGATGTTAATGGGCACAAATTTTCTGTCAGTGGAGAGGGTGAAGGTGA
TGCAACATACGGAAAACTTACCCTTAAATTTATTTGCACTACTGGAAAACTACCTGTTCCATGGCCAACA
CTTGTCACTACTTTCGCGTATGGTCTTCAATGCTTTGCGAGATACCCAGATCATATGAAACAGCATGACT
TTTTCAAGAGTGCCATGCCCGAAGGTTATGTACAGGAAAGAACTATATTTTTCAAAGATGACGGGAACTA
CAAGACACGTGCTGAAGTCAAGTTTGAAGGTGATACCCTTGTTAATAGAATCGAGTTAAAAGGTATTGAT
TTTAAAGAAGATGGAAACATTCTTGGACACAAATTGGAATACAACTATAACTCACACAATGTATACATCA
TGGCAGACAAACAAAAGAATGGAATCAAAGTTAACTTCAAAATTAGACACAACATTGAAGATGGAAGCGT
TCAACTAGCAGACCATTATCAACAAAATACTCCAATTGGCGATGGCCCTGTCCTTTTACCAGACAACCAT
TACCTGTCCACACAATCTGCCCTTTCGAAAGATCCCAACGAAAAGAGAGACCACATGGTCCTTCTTGAGT
TTGTAACAGCTGCTGGGATTACACATGGCATGGATGAACTATACAAATAATAATCTAGCATAAAACGAAA
GGCTCAGTCGAAAGACTGGGCCTTTCGTTTTATTCCCTATCAGTGATAGAGATTGACATCCCTATCAGTG
ATAGAGATACTGAGCACATCAGCAGGACGCACTGACCAGGAGGATTTCACCATGTCTAGATTAGATAAAA
GTAAAGTGATTAACAGCGCATTAGAGCTGCTTAATGAGGTCGGAATCGAAGGTTTAACAACCCGTAAACT
CGCCCAGAAGCTAGGTGTAGAGCAGCCTACATTGTATTGGCATGTAAAAAATAAGCGGGCTTTGCTCGAC
GCCTTAGCCATTGAGATGTTAGATAGGCACCATACTCACTTTTGCCCTTTAGAAGGGGAAAGCTGGCAAG
ATTTTTTACGTAATAACGCTAAAAGTTTTAGATGTGCTTTACTAAGTCATCGCGATGGAGCAAAAGTACA
TTTAGGTACACGGCCTACAGAAAAACAGTATGAAACTCTCGAAAATCAATTAGCCTTTTTATGCCAACAA
GGTTTTTCACTAGAGAATGCATTATATGCACTCAGCGCTGTGGGGCATTTTACTTTAGGTTGCGTATTGG
AAGATCAAGAGCATCAAGTCGCTAAAGAAGAAAGGGAAACACCTACTACTGATAGTATGCCGCCATTATT
ACGACAAGCTATCGAATTATTTGATCACCAAGGTGCAGAGCCAGCCTTCTTATTCGGCCTTGAATTGATC
ATCTGCGGATTAGAAAAACAACTTAAATGTGAAAGTGGGTCTTAATAACTGCAGCCCGGGGGATCCCATG
GTACGCGTGCTAGAGGCATCAAATAAAACGAAAGGCTCAGTCGAAAGACTGGGCCTTTCGTTTTATAAGC
TTGGCGTAATCATGGTCATAGCTGTTTCCTGTGTGAAATTGTTATCCGCTCACAATTCCACACAACATAC
GAGCCGGAAGCATAAAGTGTAAAGCCTGGGGTGCCTAATGAGTGAGCTAACTCACATTAATTGCGTTGCG
CTCACTGCCCGCTTTCCAGTCGGGAAACCTGTCGTGCCAGCTGCATTAATGAATCGGCCAACGCGCGGGG
AGAGGCGGTTTGCGTATTGGGCGCTCTTCCGCTTCCTCGCTCACTGACTCGCTGCGCTCGGTCGTTCGGC
TGCGGCGAGCGGTATCAGCTCACTCAAAGGCGGTAATACGGTTATCCACAGAATCAGGGGATAACGCAGG
AAAGAACATGTGAGCAAAAGGCCAGCAAAAGGCCAGGAACCGTAAAAAGGCGCGCTAGCGGAGTGTATAC
TGGCTTACTATGTTGGCACTGATGAGGGTGTCAGTGAAGTGCTTCATGTGGCAGGAGAAAAAAGGCTGCA
CCGGTGCGTCAGCAGAATATGTGATACAGGATATATTCCGCTTCCTCGCTCACTGACTCGCTACGCTCGG
TCGTTCGACTGCGGCGAGCGGAAATGGCTTACGAACGGGGCGGAGATTTCCTGGAAGATGCCAGGAAGAT
ACTTAACAGGGAAGTGAGAGGGCCGCGGCAAAGCCGTTTTTCCATAGGCTCCGCCCCCCTGACAAGCATC
ACGAAATCTGACGCTCAAATCAGTGGTGGCGAAACCCGACAGGACTATAAAGATACCAGGCGTTTCCCCC
TGGCGGCTCCCTCGTGCGCTCTCCTGTTCCTGCCTTTCGGTTTACCGGTGTCATTCCGCTGTTATGGCCG
CGTTTGTCTCATTCCACGCCTGACACTCAGTTCCGGGTAGGCAGTTCGCTCCAAGCTGGACTGTATGCAC
GAACCCCCCGTTCAGTCCGACCGCTGCGCCTTATCCGGTAACTATCGTCTTGAGTCCAACCCGGAAAGAC
ATGCAAAAGCACCACTGGCAGCAGCCACTGGTAATTGATTTAGAGGAGTTAGTCTTGAAGTCATGCGCCG
GTTAAGGCTAAACTGAAAGGACAAGTTTTGGTGACTGCGCTCCTCCAAGCCAGTTACCTCGGTTCAAAGA
GTTGGTAGCTCAGAGAACCTTCGAAAAACCGCCCTGCAAGGCGGTTTTTTCGTTTTCAGAGCAAGAGATT
ACGCGCAGACCAAAACGATCTCAAGAAGATCATCTTATTAATCAGATAAAATATAGATCTTTTCTACGGG
GTCTGACGCTCAGTGGAACGAAAACTCACGTTAAGGGATTTTGGTCATGAGATTATCAAAAAGGATCTTC
ACCTAGATCCTTTTAAATTAAAAATGAAGTTTTAAATCAATCTAAAGTATATATGAGTAAACTTGGTCTG
ACAGTTACCAATGCTTAATCAGTGAGGCACCTATCTCAGCGATCTGTCTATTTCGTTCATCCATAGTTGC
CTGACTCCCCGTCGTGTAGATAACTACGATACGGGAGGGCTTACCATCTGGCCCCAGTGCTGCAATGATA
CCGCGAGACCCACGCTCACCGGCTCCAGATTTATCAGCAATAAACCAGCCAGCCGGAAGGGCCGAGCGCA
GAAGTGGTCCTGCAACTTTATCCGCCTCCATCCAGTCTATTAATTGTTGCCGGGAAGCTAGAGTAAGTAG
TTCGCCAGTTAATAGTTTGCGCAACGTTGTTGCCATTGCTACAGGCATCGTGGTGTCACGCTCGTCGTTT
GGTATGGCTTCATTCAGCTCCGGTTCCCAACGATCAAGGCGAGTTACATGATCCCCCATGTTGTGCAAAA
AAGCGGTTAGCTCCTTCGGTCCTCCGATCGTTGTCAGAAGTAAGTTGGCCGCAGTGTTATCACTCATGGT
TATGGCAGCACTGCATAATTCTCTTACTGTCATGCCATCCGTAAGATGCTTTTCTGTGACTGGTGAGTAC
TCAACCAAGTCATTCTGAGAATAGTGTATGCGGCGACCGAGTTGCTCTTGCCCGGCGTCAATACGGGATA
ATACCGCGCCACATAGCAGAACTTTAAAAGTGCTCATCATTGGAAAACGTTCTTCGGGGCGAAAACTCTC
AAGGATCTTACCGCTGTTGAGATCCAGTTCGATGTAACCCACTCGTGCACCCAACTGATCTTCAGCATCT
TTTACTTTCACCAGCGTTTCTGGGTGAGCAAAAACAGGAAGGCAAAATGCCGCAAAAAAGGGAATAAGGG
CGACACGGAAATGTTGAATACTCATACTCTTCCTTTTTCAATATTATTGAAGCATTTATCAGGGTTATTG
TCTCATGAGCGGATACATATTTGAATGTATTTAGAAAAATAAACAAATAGGGGTTCCGCGCACATTTCCC
CGAAAAGTGCCACCTGACGTCTAAGAAACCATTATTATCATGACATTAACCTATAAAAATAGGCGTATCA
CGAGGCCCTTTCGTCTCGCGCGTTTCGGTGATGACGGTGAAAACCTCTGACACATGCAGCTCCCGGAGAC
GGTCACAGCTTGTCTGTAAGCGGATGCCGGGAGCAGACAAGCCCGTCAGGGCGCGTCAGCGGGTGTTGGC
GGGTGTCGGGGCTGGCTTAACTATGCGGCATCAGAGCAGATTGTACTGAGAGTGCACCATATG
Features (pLannotate 1.2.2; 19 found; start..end, strand, type, name):
      1..74      +  promoter       PLtetO-1 promoter: modified phage lambda PL promoter with tet operator sites (Lutz and Bujard, 1997)
    104..817     +  CDS            GFPmut2: GFPmut2 is a basic (constitutively fluorescent) green fluorescent protein published in 1996, derived from Aequorea victoria. It is reported to be a very rapidly-maturing weak dimer.
    830..873     -  terminator     rrnB T1 terminator: Escherichia coli rrnB; transcription terminator T1 from the E. coli rrnB gene
    874..947     +  promoter       PLtetO-1 promoter: modified phage lambda PL promoter with tet operator sites (Lutz and Bujard, 1997)
    962..1582    +  CDS            tetR: TETR2_ECOLX - Experimental evidence at protein level: Swiss-Prot protein existence level 1. TetR is the repressor of the tetracycline resistance element; its N-terminal region forms a helix-turn-helix structure and binds DNA. Binding of tetracycline to TetR reduces the repressor affinity for the tetracycline resistance gene (tetA) promoter operator sites. From Escherichia coli.
   1589..1606    -  misc_feature   MCS (fragment): pBluescript multiple cloning site
   1630..1676    +  terminator     rrnB T1 terminator: transcription terminator T1 from the E. coli rrnB gene
   1719..1735    -  protein_bind   lac operator: The lac repressor binds to the lac operator to inhibit transcription in E. coli. This inhibition can be relieved by adding lactose or isopropyl-β-D-thiogalactopyranoside (IPTG). lac repressor encoded by lacI
   1743..1773    -  promoter       lac promoter: promoter for the E. coli lac operon
   1788..1809    -  protein_bind   CAP binding site: CAP binding activates transcription in the presence of cAMP. E. coli catabolite activator protein
   1822..1914    -  CDS            lacI (fragment): lac repressor; lacI; The lac repressor binds to the lac operator to inhibit transcription in E. coli. This inhibition can be relieved by adding lactose or isopropyl-β-D-thiogalactopyranoside (IPTG).
   1916..2049    -  rep_origin     RSF ori (fragment): Plasmids containing the RSF 1030 origin of replication can be propagated in E. coli cells that contain additional plasmids with compatible origins.
   2086..2107    +  misc_feature   bom (fragment): basis of mobility region from pBR322
   2206..2261    -  rep_origin     RSF ori (fragment): Plasmids containing the RSF 1030 origin of replication can be propagated in E. coli cells that contain additional plasmids with compatible origins.
   2349..2894    -  rep_origin     p15A ori: Plasmids containing the medium-copy-number p15A origin of replication can be propagated in E. coli cells that contain a second plasmid with the ColE1 origin.
   3085..3945    -  CDS            AmpR: β-lactamase; bla; confers resistance to ampicillin, carbenicillin, and related antibiotics
   3946..4050    -  promoter       AmpR promoter: bla
   4145..4180    +  CDS            rop (fragment): Rop protein, which maintains plasmids at low copy number; rop
   4282..4333    +  misc_feature   bom (fragment): basis of mobility region from pBR322
