[The description below was written by a language model from this plasmid's Addgene catalogue record and pLannotate feature annotations shown in this document.]
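Description:
pZH519 is a 4.3 kb bacterial expression plasmid for tetracycline-inducible gene expression in Escherichia coli, built on a pUC57 backbone in which the original origin has been exchanged for p15A. This gives a low-to-medium copy number and compatibility with ColE1-type plasmids. Selection is by ampicillin resistance, provided by the β-lactamase gene under its own promoter. The annotation also picks up short remnants of lac promoter/operator, lacI, rop, bom and RSF-like origin sequences. These are backbone fragments, and the record assigns them no function in the design.

The payload consists of two consecutive expression units, each driven by its own copy of the PLtetO-1 promoter, a phage lambda PL derivative carrying tet operator sites. The first unit expresses the 714 bp GFPmut2 reporter, a rapidly maturing green fluorescent protein, from a ribosome binding site that the depositor describes as moderate in strength. It is followed by an annotated rrnB T1 terminator element. The second unit expresses the Tet repressor, TetR, and is also followed by an rrnB T1 terminator. Because TetR represses the promoter that drives its own synthesis as well as the one driving the reporter, the circuit is negatively autoregulated. Adding a tetracycline-class inducer lowers TetR's affinity for the operators and derepresses both genes together.

According to the associated publication, the system is intended to give inducible expression with very low cell-to-cell variation. The GFPmut2 open reading frame serves as a placeholder that can be replaced with a gene of interest by isothermal (Gibson) assembly.
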