Addgene plasmid #102672: pZH519
Purpose: Tetracycline inducible expression of GFPmut2 using autoregulation; moderate ribosome binding site; GFPmut2 ORF can be replaced with gene of interest by isothermal assembly
Depositing lab: Zach Hensel. Depositing organization: Universidade Nova de Lisboa, Instituto de Tecnologia Quimica e Biologica Antonio Xavier NOVA (ITQB NOVA). Publication: A plasmid-based Escherichia coli gene expression system with cell-to-cell variation below the extrinsic noise limit. Hensel Z. PLoS One. 2017 Oct 30;12(10):e0187259. doi: 10.1371/journal.pone.0187259. eCollection 2017. PONE-D-17-11810 PubMed 29084263.
Backbone
  Vector backbone: pUC57 (ori changed to p15A)
  Backbone manufacturer: Genewiz
  Vector type: Bacterial Expression
Growth in bacteria
  Bacterial resistance: Ampicillin, 100 μg/mL
  Growth temperature: 37°C
  Growth strain: DH5alpha
  Copy number: Low Copy
Gene/Insert
  Gene/Insert name: GFPmut2
  Species: Synthetic
  Insert size (bp): 714
  Cloning method: Gibson Cloning
Terms and licenses: Academic/Nonprofit Terms; Industry Terms: Not Available to Industry
Depositor comments: Additional Insert: TetR . Please visit https://www.biorxiv.org/content/early/2017/09/23/192963 for bioRxiv preprint.
How to cite: pZH519 was a gift from Zach Hensel (Addgene plasmid # 102672 ; http://n2t.net/addgene:102672 ; RRID:Addgene_102672)
