>Addgene plasmid #102672 | pZH519 | depositor partial sequence | sequence record 194045 | sequencing results
NNNNNNNNNNNNNNNGCTGCTCTACACCTAGCTTCTGGGCGAGTTTACGGGTTGTTAAACCTTCGATTCC
GACCTCATTAAGCAGCTCTAATGCGCTGTTAATCACTTTACTTTTATCTAATCTAGACATGGTGAAATCC
TCCTGGTCAGTGCGTCCTGCTGATGTGCTCAGTATCTCTATCACTGATAGGGATGTCAATCTCTATCACT
GATAGGGAATAAAACGAAAGGCCCAGTCTTTCGACTGAGCCTTTCGTTTTATGCTAGATTATTATTTGTA
TAGTTCATCCATGCCATGTGTAATCCCAGCAGCTGTTACAAACTCAAGAAGGACCATGTGGTCTCTCTTT
TCGTTGGGATCTTTCGAAAGGGCAGATTGTGTGGACAGGTAATGGTTGTCTGGTAAAAGGACAGGGCCAT
CGCCAATTGGAGTATTTTGTTGATAATGGTCTGCTAGTTGAACGCTTCCATCTTCAATGTTGTGTCTAAT
TTTGAAGTTAACTTTGATTCCATTCTTTTGTTTGTCTGCCATGATGTATACATTGTGTGAGTTATAGTTG
TATTCCAATTTGTGTCCAAGAATGTTTCCATCTTCTTTAAAATCAATACCTTTTAACTCGATTCTATTAA
CAAGGGTATCACCTTCAAACTTGACTTCAGCACGTGTCTTGTAGTTCCCGTCATCTTTGAAAAATATAGT
TCTTTCCTGTACATAACCTTCGGGCATGGCACTCTTGAAAAAGTCATGCTGTTTCATATGATCTGGGTAT
CTCGCAAAGCATTGAAGACCATACGCGAAAGTAGTGACAAGTGTTGGCCATGGAACAGGTAGTTTTCCAG
TAGTGCAAATAAATTTAAGGGTAAGTTTTCCGTATGTTGCATCACCTTCACCCTCTCCACTGACAGAAAA
TTTGTGCCCATTAACATCACCATCTAATTCAACAAGAATTGGGACAACTCCAGTGAAAAGTTCTTCTCCT
TTACTCATGCGGTACCTTTCTCGGCTTTAATGAATTCGGTCAGTGCGTCCTGCTGATGTGCTCAGTATCT
CTATCACTGATAGGGATGTCAATCTCTATCACTGATAGGGACATATGGTGCACTCTCAGTACAATCTGCT
CTGATGCCGCATAGTTAAGCCAGCCCCGACACCCGCCAAAACCCGGTGAAGGGCCCTGGAGGGGCTTGTC
TGCTCCCGGCATCCGCTTACAGAAAAGCTGTGACCGTCTCCGGGAACTGCATGNNNCAAAAGTTTTCCCC
GGCATCCCCGAAACGCGNNAAAAAAAAGGGCCTCCGGAACCCCCTATTTTTAAGGGTTA
